>Addgene plasmid #226742 | pAG27 | addgene full sequence | sequence record 450146 | Addgene NGS Result
AAGGGCTAATTCACTCCCAAAGAAGACAAGATATCCTTGATCTGTGGATCTACCACACACAAGGCTACTT
CCCTGATTAGCAGAACTACACACCAGGGCCAGGGGTCAGATATCCACTGACCTTTGGATGGTGCTACAAG
CTAGTACCAGTTGAGCCAGATAAGGTAGAAGAGGCCAATAAAGGAGAGAACACCAGCTTGTTACACCCTG
TGAGCCTGCATGGGATGGATGACCCGGAGAGAGAAGTGTTAGAGTGGAGGTTTGACAGCCGCCTAGCATT
TCATCACGTGGCCCGAGAGCTGCATCCGGAGTACTTCAAGAACTGCTGATATCGAGCTTGCTACAAGGGA
CTTTCCGCTGGGGACTTTCCAGGGAGGCGTGGCCTGGGCGGGACTGGGGAGTGGCGAGCCCTCAGATCCT
GCATATAAGCAGCTGCTTTTTGCCTGTACTGGGTCTCTCTGGTTAGACCAGATCTGAGCCTGGGAGCTCT
CTGGCTAACTAGGGAACCCACTGCTTAAGCCTCAATAAAGCTTGCCTTGAGTGCTTCAAGTAGTGTGTGC
CCGTCTGTTGTGTGACTCTGGTAACTAGAGATCCCTCAGACCCTTTTAGTCAGTGTGGAAAATCTCTAGC
AGTGGCGCCCGAACAGGGACTTGAAAGCGAAAGGGAAACCAGAGGAGCTCTCTCGACGCAGGACTCGGCT
TGCTGAAGCGCGCACGGCAAGAGGCGAGGGGCGGCGACTGGTGAGTACGCCAAAAATTTTGACTAGCGGA
GGCTAGAAGGAGAGAGATGGGTGCGAGAGCGTCAGTATTAAGCGGGGGAGAATTAGATCGCGATGGGAAA
AAATTCGGTTAAGGCCAGGGGGAAAGAAAAAATATAAATTAAAACATATAGTATGGGCAAGCAGGGAGCT
AGAACGATTCGCAGTTAATCCTGGCCTGTTAGAAACATCAGAAGGCTGTAGACAAATACTGGGACAGCTA
CAACCATCCCTTCAGACAGGATCAGAAGAACTTAGATCATTATATAATACAGTAGCAACCCTCTATTGTG
TGCATCAAAGGATAGAGATAAAAGACACCAAGGAAGCTTTAGACAAGATAGAGGAAGAGCAAAACAAAAG
TAAGACCACCGCACAGCAAGCGGCCGGCCGCTGATCTTCAGACCTGGAGGAGGAGATATGAGGGACAATT
GGAGAAGTGAATTATATAAATATAAAGTAGTAAAAATTGAACCATTAGGAGTAGCACCCACCAAGGCAAA
GAGAAGAGTGGTGCAGAGAGAAAAAAGAGCAGTGGGAATAGGAGCTTTGTTCCTTGGGTTCTTGGGAGCA
GCAGGAAGCACTATGGGCGCAGCGTCAATGACGCTGACGGTACAGGCCAGACAATTATTGTCTGGTATAG
TGCAGCAGCAGAACAATTTGCTGAGGGCTATTGAGGCGCAACAGCATCTGTTGCAACTCACAGTCTGGGG
CATCAAGCAGCTCCAGGCAAGAATCCTGGCTGTGGAAAGATACCTAAAGGATCAACAGCTCCTGGGGATT
TGGGGTTGCTCTGGAAAACTCATTTGCACCACTGCTGTGCCTTGGAATGCTAGTTGGAGTAATAAATCTC
TGGAACAGATTTGGAATCACACGACCTGGATGGAGTGGGACAGAGAAATTAACAATTACACAAGCTTAAT
ACACTCCTTAATTGAAGAATCGCAAAACCAGCAAGAAAAGAATGAACAAGAATTATTGGAATTAGATAAA
TGGGCAAGTTTGTGGAATTGGTTTAACATAACAAATTGGCTGTGGTATATAAAATTATTCATAATGATAG
TAGGAGGCTTGGTAGGTTTAAGAATAGTTTTTGCTGTACTTTCTATAGTGAATAGAGTTAGGCAGGGATA
TTCACCATTATCGTTTCAGACCCACCTCCCAACCCCGAGGGGACCCGACAGGCCCGAAGGAATAGAAGAA
GAAGGTGGAGAGAGAGACAGAGACAGATCCATTCGATTAGTGAACGGATCTCGACGGTATCGCCAAATGG
CAGTATTCATCCACAATTTTAAAAGAAAAGGGGGGATTGGGGGGTACAGTGCAGGGGAAAGAATAGTAGA
CATAATAGCAACAGACATACAAACTAAAGAATTACAAAAACAAATTACAAAAATTCAAAATTTTCGGGTT
TATTACAGGGACAGCAGAGATCCAGTTTGGATCGATAAGCTTGATATCGAATTCGGGAGGTGGTCCCTGC
AGTTACGCCAATGATAACCCCCGCCAGAAAAATCTTAGTAGCCTTCCCTTTTTGTTTTCCGTGCCCCAAC
TCGGCGGATTGACTCGGCCCCTTCCGGAAACACCCGAATCAACTTCTAGTCAAATTATTGTTCACGCCGC
AATGACCCACCCCTGGCCCGCGTCTGTGGAACTGACCCCTGGTGTACAGGAGAGTTCGCTGCTGAAAGTG
GTCCCAAAGGGGTACTAGTTTTTAAGCTCCCAACTCCCCCTCCCCCAGCGTCTGGAGGATTCCACACCCT
CGCACCGCAGGGGCGAGGAAGTGGGCGGAGTCCGGTTTTGGCGCCAGCCGCTGAGGCTGCCAAGCAGAAA
AGCCACCGCTGAGGAGACTCCGGTCACTGTCCTCGCCCCGCCTCCCCCTTCCCTCCCCTTGGGGACCACC
GGGCGCCACGCCGCGAACGGTAAGTGCCGCGGTCGTCGGCGCCTCCGCCCTCCCCCTAGGGCCCCAATTC
CCAGCGGGCGCGGCGCGCGGCCCCTCCCCCCGCCGGGCGCGCGCCCGCTGCCCCGCCCTTCGTGGCCGCC
CGGCGTGGGCGGTGCCACCCCTCCCCCCGGCGGCCCCGCGCGCAGCTCCCGGCTCCCTCCCCCTTCGGAT
GTGGCTTGAGCTGTAGGCGCGGAGGGGCTCCGGTGCCCGTCAGTGGGCAGAGCGCACATCGCCCACAGTC
CCCGAGAAGTTGGGGGGAGGGGTCGGCAATTGAACCGGTGCCTAGAGAAGGTGGCGCGGGGTAAACTGGG
AAAGTGATGTCGTGTACTGGCTCCGCCTTTTTCCCGAGGGTGGGGGAGAACCGTATATAAGTGCAGTAGT
CGCCGTGAACGTTCTTTTTCGCAACGGGTTTGCCGCCAGAACACAGGTAAGTGCCGTGTGTGGTTCCCGC
GGGCCTGGCCTCTTTACGGGTTATGGCCCTTGCGTGCCTTGAATTACTTCCACCTGGCTGCAGTACGTGA
TTCTTGATCCCGAGCTTCGGGTTGGAAGTGGGTGGGAGAGTTCGAGGCCTTGCGCTTAAGGAGCCCCTTC
GCCTCGTGCTTGAGTTGAGGCCTGGCCTGGGCGCTGGGGCCGCCGCGTGCGAATCTGGTGGCACCTTCGC
GCCTGTCTCGCTGCTTTCGATAAGTCTCTAGCCATTTAAAATTTTTGATGACCTGCTGCGACGCTTTTTT
TCTGGCAAGATAGTCTTGTAAATGCGGGCCAAGATCTGCACACTGGTATTTCGGTTTTTGGGGCCGCGGG
CGGCGACGGGGCCCGTGCGTCCCAGCGCACATGTTCGGCGAGGCGGGGCCTGCGAGCGCGGCCACCGAGA
ATCGGACGGGGGTAGTCTCAAGCTGGCCGGCCTGCTCTGGTGCCTGGCCTCGCGCCGCCGTGTATCGCCC
CGCCCTGGGCGGCAAGGCTGGCCCGGTCGGCACCAGTTGCGTGAGCGGAAAGATGGCCGCTTCCCGGCCC
TGCTGCAGGGAGCTCAAAATGGAGGACGCGGCGCTCGGGAGAGCGGGCGGGTGAGTCACCCACACAAAGG
AAAAGGGCCTTTCCGTCCTCAGCCGTCGCTTCATGTGACTCCACGGAGTACCGGGCGCCGTCCAGGCACC
TCGATTAGTTCTCGAGCTTTTGGAGTACGTCGTCTTTAGGTTGGGGGGAGGGGTTTTATGCGATGGAGTT
TCCCCACACTGAGTGGGTGGAGACTGAAGTTAGGCCAGCTTGGCACTTGATGTAATTCTCCTTGGAATTT
GCCCTTTTTGAGTTTGGATCTTGGTTCATTCTCAAGCCTCAGACAGTGGTTCAAAGTTTTTTTCTTCCAT
TTCAGGTGTCGTGGAATTCTCACGCGTCTGCAGGATATCAAGCTTGCGGTACCGCGGGCCCGGCCACCAT
GCTTTCACTACGTCAATCTATAAGATTTTTCAAGCCAGCCACAAGAACTTTGTGTAGCTCTAGACGGGAT
CCACCGGTCATGAGCAAAGGCGAGGAGCTGTTCACAGGCGTGGTGCCAATCCTGGTGGAGCTGGACGGCG
ACGTGAACGGCCACAAATTCAGCGTGAGAGGCGAGGGCGAGGGCGACGCCACAATCGGCAAACTGACACT
GAAATTCATCTGCACAACAGGCAAACTGCCAGTGCCCTGGCCAACACTAGTGACAACACTGACATACGGC
GTGCAGTGCTTCAGCAGATATCCGGACCACATGAAAAGACACGACTTCTTCAAAAGCGCCATGCCAGAGG
GCTACGTGCAGGAGAGAACAATCAGCTTCAAAGACGACGGCAAATACAAAACAAGAGCCGTGGTGAAATT
CGAGGGCGACACACTGGTGAACAGAATCGAGCTGAAAGGCACAGACTTCAAAGAGGACGGCAACATCCTG
GGCCACAAACTGGAGTACAACTTCAACAGCCACAACGTGTACATCACAGCCAACAAACAGAAAAACGGCA
TCAAAGCCAACTTCACAGTGAGACACAACGTGGAGGACGGCAGCGTGCAGCTCGCCGACCACTACCAGCA
GAACACACCAATCGGCGACGGCCCAGTGCTGCTGCCAGACAACCACTACCTGAGCACACAGACAGTGCTG
AGCAAAGACCCAAACGAGAAATAATAATAAGGCCGCGACTCTAGAGTCGACCTGCAGGCATGCAAGCTTG
ATATCAAGCTTATCGATAATCAACCTCTGGATTACAAAATTTGTGAAAGATTGACTGGTATTCTTAACTA
TGTTGCTCCTTTTACGCTATGTGGATACGCTGCTTTAATGCCTTTGTATCATGCTATTGCTTCCCGTATG
GCTTTCATTTTCTCCTCCTTGTATAAATCCTGGTTGCTGTCTCTTTATGAGGAGTTGTGGCCCGTTGTCA
GGCAACGTGGCGTGGTGTGCACTGTGTTTGCTGACGCAACCCCCACTGGTTGGGGCATTGCCACCACCTG
TCAGCTCCTTTCCGGGACTTTCGCTTTCCCCCTCCCTATTGCCACGGCGGAACTCATCGCCGCCTGCCTT
GCCCGCTGCTGGACAGGGGCTCGGCTGTTGGGCACTGACAATTCCGTGGTGTTGTCGGGGAAATCATCGT
CCTTTCCTTGGCTGCTCGCCTGTGTTGCCACCTGGATTCTGCGCGGGACGTCCTTCTGCTACGTCCCTTC
GGCCCTCAATCCAGCGGACCTTCCTTCCCGCGGCCTGCTGCCGGCTCTGCGGCCTCTTCCGCGTCTTCGC
CTTCGCCCTCAGACGAGTCGGATCTCCCTTTGGGCCGCCTCCCCGCATCGATACCGTCGACCTCGAGGGA
ATTAATTCGAGCTCGGTACCTTTAAGACCAATGACTTACAAGGCAGCTGTAGATCTTAGCCACTTTTTAA
AAGAAAAGGGGGGACTGGAAGGGCTAATTCACTCCCAACGAAGACAAGATCTGCTTTTTGCTTGTACTGG
GTCTCTCTGGTTAGACCAGATCTGAGCCTGGGAGCTCTCTGGCTAACTAGGGAACCCACTGCTTAAGCCT
CAATAAAGCTTGCCTTGAGTGCTTCAAGTAGTGTGTGCCCGTCTGTTGTGTGACTCTGGTAACTAGAGAT
CCCTCAGACCCTTTTAGTCAGTGTGGAAAATCTCTAGCAGCATCTAGAATTAATTCCGTGTATTCTATAG
TGTCACCTAAATCGTATGTGTATGATACATAAGGTTATGTATTAATTGTAGCCGCGTTCTAACGACAATA
TGTACAAGCCTAATTGTGTAGCATCTGGCTTACTGAAGCAGACCCTATCATCTCTCTCGTAAACTGCCGT
CAGAGTCGGTTTGGTTGGACGAACCTTCTGAGTTTCTGGTAACGCCGTCCCGCACCCGGAAATGGTCAGC
GAACCAATCAGCAGGGTCATCGCTAGCCAGATCCTCTACGCCGGACGCATCGTGGCCGGCATCACCGGCG
CCACAGGTGCGGTTGCTGGCGCCTATATCGCCGACATCACCGATGGGGAAGATCGGGCTCGCCACTTCGG
GCTCATGAGCGCTTGTTTCGGCGTGGGTATGGTGGCAGGCCCCGTGGCCGGGGGACTGTTGGGCGCCATC
TCCTTGCATGCACCATTCCTTGCGGCGGCGGTGCTCAACGGCCTCAACCTACTACTGGGCTGCTTCCTAA
TGCAGGAGTCGCATAAGGGAGAGCGTCGAATGGTGCACTCTCAGTACAATCTGCTCTGATGCCGCATAGT
TAAGCCAGCCCCGACACCCGCCAACACCCGCTGACGCGCCCTGACGGGCTTGTCTGCTCCCGGCATCCGC
TTACAGACAAGCTGTGACCGTCTCCGGGAGCTGCATGTGTCAGAGGTTTTCACCGTCATCACCGAAACGC
GCGAGACGAAAGGGCCTCGTGATACGCCTATTTTTATAGGTTAATGTCATGATAATAATGGTTTCTTAGA
CGTCAGGTGGCACTTTTCGGGGAAATGTGCGCGGAACCCCTATTTGTTTATTTTTCTAAATACATTCAAA
TATGTATCCGCTCATGAGACAATAACCCTGATAAATGCTTCAATAATATTGAAAAAGGAAGAGTATGAGT
ATTCAACATTTCCGTGTCGCCCTTATTCCCTTTTTTGCGGCATTTTGCCTTCCTGTTTTTGCTCACCCAG
AAACGCTGGTGAAAGTAAAAGATGCTGAAGATCAGTTGGGTGCACGAGTGGGTTACATCGAACTGGATCT
CAACAGCGGTAAGATCCTTGAGAGTTTTCGCCCCGAAGAACGTTTTCCAATGATGAGCACTTTTAAAGTT
CTGCTATGTGGCGCGGTATTATCCCGTATTGACGCCGGGCAAGAGCAACTCGGTCGCCGCATACACTATT
CTCAGAATGACTTGGTTGAGTACTCACCAGTCACAGAAAAGCATCTTACGGATGGCATGACAGTAAGAGA
ATTATGCAGTGCTGCCATAACCATGAGTGATAACACTGCGGCCAACTTACTTCTGACAACGATCGGAGGA
CCGAAGGAGCTAACCGCTTTTTTGCACAACATGGGGGATCATGTAACTCGCCTTGATCGTTGGGAACCGG
AGCTGAATGAAGCCATACCAAACGACGAGCGTGACACCACGATGCCTGTAGCAATGGCAACAACGTTGCG
CAAACTATTAACTGGCGAACTACTTACTCTAGCTTCCCGGCAACAATTAATAGACTGGATGGAGGCGGAT
AAAGTTGCAGGACCACTTCTGCGCTCGGCCCTTCCGGCTGGCTGGTTTATTGCTGATAAATCTGGAGCCG
GTGAGCGTGGGTCTCGCGGTATCATTGCAGCACTGGGGCCAGATGGTAAGCCCTCCCGTATCGTAGTTAT
CTACACGACGGGGAGTCAGGCAACTATGGATGAACGAAATAGACAGATCGCTGAGATAGGTGCCTCACTG
ATTAAGCATTGGTAACTGTCAGACCAAGTTTACTCATATATACTTTAGATTGATTTAAAACTTCATTTTT
AATTTAAAAGGATCTAGGTGAAGATCCTTTTTGATAATCTCATGACCAAAATCCCTTAACGTGAGTTTTC
GTTCCACTGAGCGTCAGACCCCGTAGAAAAGATCAAAGGATCTTCTTGAGATCCTTTTTTTCTGCGCGTA
ATCTGCTGCTTGCAAACAAAAAAACCACCGCTACCAGCGGTGGTTTGTTTGCCGGATCAAGAGCTACCAA
CTCTTTTTCCGAAGGTAACTGGCTTCAGCAGAGCGCAGATACCAAATACTGTTCTTCTAGTGTAGCCGTA
GTTAGGCCACCACTTCAAGAACTCTGTAGCACCGCCTACATACCTCGCTCTGCTAATCCTGTTACCAGTG
GCTGCTGCCAGTGGCGATAAGTCGTGTCTTACCGGGTTGGACTCAAGACGATAGTTACCGGATAAGGCGC
AGCGGTCGGGCTGAACGGGGGGTTCGTGCACACAGCCCAGCTTGGAGCGAACGACCTACACCGAACTGAG
ATACCTACAGCGTGAGCTATGAGAAAGCGCCACGCTTCCCGAAGGGAGAAAGGCGGACAGGTATCCGGTA
AGCGGCAGGGTCGGAACAGGAGAGCGCACGAGGGAGCTTCCAGGGGGAAACGCCTGGTATCTTTATAGTC
CTGTCGGGTTTCGCCACCTCTGACTTGAGCGTCGATTTTTGTGATGCTCGTCAGGGGGGCGGAGCCTATG
GAAAAACGCCAGCAACGCGGCCTTTTTACGGTTCCTGGCCTTTTGCTGGCCTTTTGCTCACATGTTCTTT
CCTGCGTTATCCCCTGATTCTGTGGATAACCGTATTACCGCCTTTGAGTGAGCTGATACCGCTCGCCGCA
GCCGAACGACCGAGCGCAGCGAGTCAGTGAGCGAGGAAGCGGAAGAGCGCCCAATACGCAAACCGCCTCT
CCCCGCGCGTTGGCCGATTCATTAATGCAGCTGTGGAATGTGTGTCAGTTAGGGTGTGGAAAGTCCCCAG
GCTCCCCAGCAGGCAGAAGTATGCAAAGCATGCATCTCAATTAGTCAGCAACCAGGTGTGGAAAGTCCCC
AGGCTCCCCAGCAGGCAGAAGTATGCAAAGCATGCATCTCAATTAGTCAGCAACCATAGTCCCGCCCCTA
ACTCCGCCCATCCCGCCCCTAACTCCGCCCAGTTCCGCCCATTCTCCGCCCCATGGCTGACTAATTTTTT
TTATTTATGCAGAGGCCGAGGCCGCCTCGGCCTCTGAGCTATTCCAGAAGTAGTGAGGAGGCTTTTTTGG
AGGCCTAGGCTTTTGCAAAAAGCTTGGACACAAGACAGGCTTGCGAGATATGTTTGAGAATACCACTTTA
TCCCGCGTCAGGGAGAGGCAGTGCGTAAAAAGACGCGGACTCATGTGAAATACTGGTTTTTAGTGCGCCA
GATCTCTATAATCTCGCGCAACCTATTTTCCCCTCGAACACTTTTTAAGCCGTAGATAAACAGGCTGGGA
CACTTCACATGAGCGAAAAATACATCGTCACCTGGGACATGTTGCAGATCCATGCACGTAAACTCGCAAG
CCGACTGATGCCTTCTGAACAATGGAAAGGCATTATTGCCGTAAGCCGTGGCGGTCTGTACCGGGTGCGT
TACTGGCGCGTGAACTGGGTATTCGTCATGTCGATACCGTTTGTATTTCCAGCTACGATCACGACAACCA
GCGCGAGCTTAAAGTGCTGAAACGCGCAGAAGGCGATGGCGAAGGCTTCATCGTTATTGATGACCTGGTG
GATACCGGTGGTACTGCGGTTGCGATTCGTGAAATGTATCCAAAAGCGCACTTTGTCACCATCTTCGCAA
AACCGGCTGGTCGTCCGCTGGTTGATGACTATGTTGTTGATATCCCGCAAGATACCTGGATTGAACAGCC
GTGGGATATGGGCGTCGTATTCGTCCCGCCAATCTCCGGTCGCTAATCTTTTCAACGCCTGGCACTGCCG
GGCGTTGTTCTTTTTAACTTCAGGCGGGTTACAATAGTTTCCAGTAAGTATTCTGGAGGCTGCATCCATG
ACACAGGCAAACCTGAGCGAAACCCTGTTCAAACCCCGCTTTAAACATCCTGAAACCTCGACGCTAGTCC
GCCGCTTTAATCACGGCGCACAACCGCCTGTGCAGTCGGCCCTTGATGGTAAAACCATCCCTCACTGGTA
TCGCATGATTAACCGTCTGATGTGGATCTGGCGCGGCATTGACCCACGCGAAATCCTCGACGTCCAGGCA
CGTATTGTGATGAGCGATGCCGAACGTACCGACGATGATTTATACGATACGGTGATTGGCTACCGTGGCG
GCAACTGGATTTATGAGTGGGCCCCGGATCTTTGTGAAGGAACCTTACTTCTGTGGTGTGACATAATTGG
ACAAACTACCTACAGAGATTTAAAGCTCTAAGGTAAATATAAAATTTTTAAGTGTATAATGTGTTAAACT
ACTGATTCTAATTGTTTGTGTATTTTAGATTCCAACCTATGGAACTGATGAATGGGAGCAGTGGTGGAAT
GCCTTTAATGAGGAAAACCTGTTTTGCTCAGAAGAAATGCCATCTAGTGATGATGAGGCTACTGCTGACT
CTCAACATTCTACTCCTCCAAAAAAGAAGAGAAAGGTAGAAGACCCCAAGGACTTTCCTTCAGAATTGCT
AAGTTTTTTGAGTCATGCTGTGTTTAGTAATAGAACTCTTGCTTGCTTTGCTATTTACACCACAAAGGAA
AAAGCTGCACTGCTATACAAGAAAATTATGGAAAAATATTCTGTAACCTTTATAAGTAGGCATAACAGTT
ATAATCATAACATACTGTTTTTTCTTACTCCACACAGGCATAGAGTGTCTGCTATTAATAACTATGCTCA
AAAATTGTGTACCTTTAGCTTTTTAATTTGTAAAGGGGTTAATAAGGAATATTTGATGTATAGTGCCTTG
ACTAGAGATCATAATCAGCCATACCACATTTGTAGAGGTTTTACTTGCTTTAAAAAACCTCCCACACCTC
CCCCTGAACCTGAAACATAAAATGAATGCAATTGTTGTTGTTAACTTGTTTATTGCAGCTTATAATGGTT
ACAAATAAAGCAATAGCATCACAAATTTCACAAATAAAGCATTTTTTTCACTGCATTCTAGTTGTGGTTT
GTCCAAACTCATCAATGTATCTTATCATGTCTGGATCAACTGGATAACTCAAGCTAACCAAAATCATCCC
AAACTTCCCACCCCATACCCTATTACCACTGCCAATTACCTGTGGTTTCATTTACTCTAAACCTGTGATT
CCTCTGAATTATTTTCATTTTAAAGAAATTGTATTTGTTAAATATGTACTACAAACTTAGTAGTTGG
Features (pLannotate 1.2.2; 34 found; start..end, strand, type, name):
    374..631     +  LTR            5' LTR (truncated): truncated 5' long terminal repeat (LTR) from HIV-1
    678..803     +  misc_feature   HIV-1 Ψ: packaging signal of human immunodeficiency virus type 1
    787..1125    +  CDS            HIV-1 gag (fragment): gag protein from human immunodeficiency virus 1; gag
   1300..1533    +  misc_feature   RRE: The Rev response element (RRE) of HIV-1 allows for Rev-dependent mRNA export from the nucleus to the cytoplasm.
   1910..2010    +  CDS            Rev (fragment): human immunodeficiency virus 1 (HIV-1) Rev protein; rev; enhances nuclear export of unspliced and incompletely spliced viral mRNAs
   2047..2164    +  misc_feature   cPPT/CTS: central polypurine tract and central termination sequence of HIV-1
   2201..2224    -  misc_feature   MCS (fragment): pBluescript multiple cloning site
   2915..3126    +  promoter       EF-1α core promoter: core promoter for human elongation factor EF-1α
   3127..4065    +  intron         EF-1α intron A: intron upstream of the start codon of human EF-1α
   4129..4194    +  CDS            pre-CoxIV: mitochondrial presequence of yeast cytochfome c oxidase subunit IV (Hurt et al., 1984)
   4213..4887    +  CDS            Trp-less GFP: Trp-less GFP is a fluorescent protein published in 2012, derived from Aequorea victoria.
   4900..4918    +  misc_feature   MCS (fragment): pBluescript multiple cloning site
   4918..5506    +  misc_feature   WPRE: woodchuck hepatitis virus posttranscriptional regulatory element
   5507..5529    +  misc_feature   MCS (fragment): pBluescript multiple cloning site
   5546..5614    +  CDS            nef (fragment): NEF_HV1Z2 - Experimental evidence at protein level: Swiss-Prot protein existence level 1. Extracellular Nef protein targets CD4(+) T-lymphocytes for apoptosis by interacting with CXCR4 surface receptors. From Human immunodeficiency virus type 1 group M subtype D (isolate Z2/CDC-Z34) (HIV-1).
   5616..5849    +  LTR            3' LTR (ΔU3): self-inactivating 3' long terminal repeat (LTR) from HIV-1
   5874..5892    -  promoter       SP6 promoter: promoter for bacteriophage SP6 RNA polymerase
   6120..6399    +  CDS            TcR (fragment): tetracycline efflux protein; tet; confers resistance to tetracycline
   6400..6448    -  misc_feature   bom (fragment): basis of mobility region from pBR322
   6550..6585    -  CDS            rop (fragment): Rop protein, which maintains plasmids at low copy number; rop
   6680..6784    +  promoter       AmpR promoter: bla
   6785..7645    +  CDS            AmpR: β-lactamase; bla; confers resistance to ampicillin, carbenicillin, and related antibiotics
   7816..8404    +  rep_origin     ori: high-copy-number ColE1/pMB1/pBR322/pUC origin of replication
   8587..8643    +  CDS            lacI (fragment): lac repressor; lacI; The lac repressor binds to the lac operator to inhibit transcription in E. coli. This inhibition can be relieved by adding lactose or isopropyl-β-D-thiogalactopyranoside (IPTG).
   8650..8979    +  promoter       SV40 promoter: SV40 enhancer and early promoter
   9179..9298    +  CDS            gpt (fragment): XGPT_ECOLI - Also known as gpp, gxu. Experimental evidence at protein level: Swiss-Prot protein existence level 1. Purine salvage pathway enzyme that catalyzes the transfer of the ribosyl-5-phosphate group from 5-phospho-alpha-D-ribose 1- diphosphate (PRPP) to the N9 position of the 6-oxopurines guanine and xanthine to form the corresponding ribonucleotides GMP (guanosine 5'- monophosphate) and XMP (xanthosine 5'-monophosphate), with the release of PPi. To a lesser extent, also acts on hypoxanthine (PubMed:9100006, PubMed:3886014). Does not ribophosphorylate adenine (PubMed:3886014). From Esch
   9298..9633    +  CDS            gpt (fragment): XGPT_ECOLI - Also known as gpp, gxu. Experimental evidence at protein level: Swiss-Prot protein existence level 1. Purine salvage pathway enzyme that catalyzes the transfer of the ribosyl-5-phosphate group from 5-phospho-alpha-D-ribose 1- diphosphate (PRPP) to the N9 position of the 6-oxopurines guanine and xanthine to form the corresponding ribonucleotides GMP (guanosine 5'- monophosphate) and XMP (xanthosine 5'-monophosphate), with the release of PPi. To a lesser extent, also acts on hypoxanthine (PubMed:9100006, PubMed:3886014). Does not ribophosphorylate adenine (PubMed:3886014). From Esch
   9728..10033   +  CDS            frsA (fragment): FRSA_ECOLI - Also known as yafA. Experimental evidence at protein level: Swiss-Prot protein existence level 1. Catalyzes the hydrolysis of esters (PubMed:15808744). Displays esterase activity toward pNP-butyrate (PubMed:15808744). May stimulate mixed-acid fermentation by acting as a fermentation/respiration switch that down-regulates respiration and up- regulates fermentation rates (PubMed:15169777). From Escherichia coli (strain K12).
  10037..10111   +  CDS            small t antigen (fragment): SV40 (simian virus 40) small t antigen
  10113..10178   +  intron         small t intron: SV40 (simian virus 40) small t antigen intron
  10308..10328   +  CDS            SV40 NLS: nuclear localization signal of SV40 (simian virus 40) large T antigen
  10647..10730   +  CDS            large T antigen (fragment): large T antigen from SV40 (simian virus 40)
  10753..10887   +  polyA_signal   SV40 poly(A) signal: SV40 polyadenylation signal
  11054..326     +  CDS            nef (fragment) (across the origin): NEF_HV1BR - Experimental evidence at protein level: Swiss-Prot protein existence level 1. Extracellular Nef protein targets CD4(+) T-lymphocytes for apoptosis by interacting with CXCR4 surface receptors (PubMed:14990729). From Human immunodeficiency virus type 1 group M subtype B (isolate BRU/LAI) (HIV-1).
