[The description below was written by a language model from this plasmid's Addgene catalogue record and pLannotate feature annotations shown in this document.]
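Description:
pAG27 is an HIV-1-based lentiviral transfer plasmid built on the MH0006 backbone. It expresses a mitochondrial matrix-targeted reporter in mammalian cells. It is maintained in E. coli through a high-copy ColE1/pUC-type origin and selected with ampicillin via the bla gene. The viral portion contains a truncated 5' LTR, the Ψ packaging signal with a gag fragment, the Rev response element for Rev-dependent export of the genomic RNA, the cPPT/CTS, and a ΔU3 self-inactivating 3' LTR. This arrangement allows the cassette to be packaged when helper functions are supplied in trans and then integrated without active LTR-driven transcription. Outside the LTRs, the backbone carries an SV40 promoter, gpt fragments, SV40 small t intron sequences and a poly(A) signal, along with pBR322 remnants. These appear to be backbone remnants rather than part of the payload.

The expression cassette is driven by the EF-1α core promoter with its intron A and is followed by a WPRE, which enhances transcript stability and expression. The catalogue lists the insert as human COX4 (COX4I1), 726 bp, fused at its C terminus to GFP1-10, the large non-fluorescent fragment of split GFP. The automated annotation instead labels a short presequence of about 66 nt as the yeast cytochrome c oxidase subunit IV mitochondrial presequence, followed by a GFP-derived coding region consistent with GFP1-10. The insert therefore appears to be a COX4-type matrix-targeting signal rather than a full-length subunit, and the two sources disagree on its species of origin. Matrix-localised GFP1-10 would fluoresce only when complemented by a GFP11-tagged partner reaching the same compartment. This fits the stated purpose as a reporter for a mitochondrial matrix protein in studies of mitochondrial protein targeting.
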