Addgene plasmid #226742: pAG27
Purpose: Expresses a reporter for a mitochondrial matrix protein
Depositing lab: Jonathan Weissman. Depositing organization: Whitehead Institute for Biomedical Research. Publication: Triaging of alpha-helical proteins to the mitochondrial outer membrane by distinct chaperone machinery based on substrate topology. Muthukumar G, Stevens TA, Inglis AJ, Esantsi TK, Saunders RA, Schulte F, Voorhees RM, Guna A, Weissman JS. Mol Cell. 2024 Mar 21;84(6):1101-1119.e9. doi: 10.1016/j.molcel.2024.01.028. Epub 2024 Feb 29. PubMed 38428433.
Backbone
  Vector backbone: MH0006
  Vector type: Lentiviral
Growth in bacteria
  Bacterial resistance: Ampicillin, 100 μg/mL
  Growth temperature: 37°C
  Growth strain: NEB Stable
  Copy number: High Copy
Gene/Insert
  Gene/Insert name: COX4
  Species: H. sapiens (human)
  Insert size (bp): 726
  Entrez Gene: COX4I1 (a.k.a. COX IV-1, COX4, COX4-1, COXIV, COXIV-1, MC4DN16)
  Tag / fusion protein: GFP1-10 (C terminal on insert)
  Cloning method: Gibson Cloning
Terms and licenses: Academic/Nonprofit Terms; Industry Terms: Not Available to Industry
How to cite: pAG27 was a gift from Jonathan Weissman (Addgene plasmid # 226742 ; http://n2t.net/addgene:226742 ; RRID:Addgene_226742)
